>Addgene plasmid #183166 | pUC19/CF-mChe | addgene full sequence | sequence record 367132 | Addgene NGS Result
GGCGCGCCATTACTCGCATCCATTCTCAGGCTGTCTCGTCTCGTCTCAGATTAGCCTTTTCAATTTCAGA
AAGAATGCTAACCCACAGATGGTTAGAGAGGCTTACGCAGCAGGTCTCATCAAGACGATCTACCCGAGCA
ATAATCTCCAGGAAATCAAATACCTTCCCAAGAAGGTTAAAGATGCAGTCAAAAGATTCAGGACTAACTG
CATCAAGAACACAGAGAAAGATATATTTCTCAAGATCAGAAGTACTATTCCAGTATGGACGATTCAAGGC
TTGCTTCACAAACCAAGGCAAGTAATAGAGATTGGAGTCTCTAAAAAGGTAGTTCCCACTGAATCAAAGG
CCATGGAGTCAAAGATTCAAATAGAGGACCTAACAGAACTCGCCGTAAAGACTGGCGAACAGTTCATACA
GAGTCTCTTACGACTCAATGACAAGAAGAAAATCTTCGTCAACATGGTGGAGCACGACACACTTGTCTAC
TCCAAAAATATCAAAGATACAGTCTCAGAAGACCAAAGGGCAATTGAGACTTTTCAACAAAGGGTAATAT
CCGGAAACCTCCTCGGATTCCATTGCCCAGCTATCTGTCACTTTATTGTGAAGATAGTGGAAAAGGAAGG
TGGCTCCTACAAATGCCATCATTGCGATAAAGGAAAGGCCATCGTTGAAGATGCCTCTGCCGACAGTGGT
CCCAAAGATGGACCCCCACCCACGAGGAGCATCGTGGAAAAGAAGACGTTCCAACCACGTCTTCAAAGCA
AGTGGATTGATGTGATATCTCCACTGACGTAAGGGATGACGCACAATCCCACTATCCTTCGCAAGACCCT
TCCTCTATATAAGGAAGTTCATTTCATTTGGAGAGAACACGGGGGACTCTAGATCAACAAGTTTGTACAA
AAAAGCAGGCTCCGCGGCCGCCTTGTTTAACTTTAAGAAGGAGCCCTTCACCAGCCAACTCCCTTTACAA
CCTCACTCAAGTCCGTTAGAGCCCATGATGATCGGCGAAAATAAAAACCGGCCACATCCAACGATCCATA
TCCCTCAATGGGATCAAATCAACGATCCAACGGCCACAATCTCTTCACCATTCTCTTCCGTCAACCTTAA
CAGCGTTAACGACTACCCACACTCTCCGTCACCGTATCTCGACTCCTTCGCTTCTCTCTTCCGTTACCTC
CCGTCAAACGAGTTAACAAACGATTCAGACTCATCAAGTGGCGACGAGTCATCACCACTCACCGACTCAT
TCTCCTCCGACGAGTTTCGCATCTACGAGTTCAAAATCCGGCGATGCGCTCGAGGTCGATCTCATGATTG
GACGGAGTGTCCGTTCGCACATCCCGGAGAAAAAGCTCGACGACGTGATCCGAGAAAGTTTCATTACTCC
GGCACCGCTTGTCCTGAGTTTCGTAAAGGAAGTTGTAGAAGAGGTGATTCGTGTGAGTTCTCTCATGGAG
TTTTCGAGTGTTGGCTCCATCCTTCTCGTTACCGTACTCAGCCGTGTAAAGACGGAACTAGCTGCCGGAG
AAGAATCTGTTTCTTCGCTCATACGACGGAGCAGTTACGTGTATTACCTTGTTCGTTAGATCCAGATCTT
GGATTCTTCTCAGGATTAGCTACTTCTCCGACTTCGATTCTTGTTTCTCCTTCGTTTTCACCACCGTCGG
AATCTCCGCCGCTTTCTCCGAGTACCGGTGAACTTATTGCGTCGATGAGGAAAATGCAATTGAACGGAGG
TGGTTGTTCGTGGAGTTCTCCGATGAGATCTGCAGTTAGGTTACCTTTTTCGTCGTCTCTGCGTCCGATT
CAGGCGGCAACGTGGCCGAGGATAAGAGAGTTTGAGATCGAAGAAGCTCCGGCGATGGAATTTGTGGAAT
CTGGGAAAGAGCTGAGAGCGGAGATGTATGCAAGACTCAGTAGAGAGAACTCACTCGGTGGGCTCGTTCG
CTGCCACCTAAGAATACTCTACGGTCACATACCTATGGTGAGCAAGGGCGAGGAGGATAACATGGCCATC
ATCAAGGAGTTCATGCGCTTCAAGGTGCACATGGAGGGCTCCGTGAACGGCCACGAGTTCGAGATCGAGG
GCGAGGGCGAGGGCCGCCCCTACGAGGGCACCCAGACCGCCAAGCTGAAGGTGACCAAGGGTGGCCCCCT
GCCCTTCGCCTGGGACATCCTGTCCCCTCAGTTCATGTACGGCTCCAAGGCCTACGTGAAGCACCCCGCC
GACATCCCCGACTACTTGAAGCTGTCCTTCCCCGAGGGCTTCAAGTGGGAGCGCGTGATGAACTTCGAGG
ACGGCGGCGTGGTGACCGTGACCCAGGACTCCTCCCTGCAGGACGGCGAGTTCATCTACAAGGTGAAGCT
GCGCGGCACCAACTTCCCCTCCGACGGCCCCGTAATGCAGAAGAAGACCATGGGCTGGGAGGCCTCCTCC
GAGCGGATGTACCCCGAGGACGGCGCCCTGAAGGGCGAGATCAAGCAGAGGCTGAAGCTGAAGGACGGCG
GCCACTACGACGCTGAGGTCAAGACCACCTACAAGGCCAAGAAGCCCGTGCAGCTGCCCGGCGCCTACAA
CGTCAACATCAAGTTGGACATCACCTCCCACAACGAGGACTACACCATCGTGGAACAGTACGAACGCGCC
GAGGGCCGCCACTCCACCGGCGGCATGGACGAGCTGTACAAGTAATAACTCGAGAAGCTCGAATTTCCCC
GATCGTTCAAACATTTGGCAATAAAGTTTCTTAAGATTGAATCCTGTTGCCGGTCTTGCGATGATTATCA
TATAATTTCTGTTGAATTACGTTAAGCATGTAATAATTAACATGTAATGCATGACGTTATTTATGAGATG
GGTTTTATGATTAGAGTCCCGCAATTATACATTTAATACGCGATAGAAAACAAAATATAGCGCGCAAACT
AGGATAAATTATCGCGCGCGGTGTCATCTAATGTTACTAGATCGGGCCAGGATACATAGATTACCACAAC
TCCGAGCCCTTCCACCGGCGCGCCAATTCACTGGCCGTCGTTTTACAACGTCGTGACTGGGAAAACCCTG
GCGTTACCCAACTTAATCGCCTTGCAGCACATCCCCCTTTCGCCAGCTGGCGTAATAGCGAAGAGGCCCG
CACCGATCGCCCTTCCCAACAGTTGCGCAGCCTGAATGGCGAATGGCGCCTGATGCGGTATTTTCTCCTT
ACGCATCTGTGCGGTATTTCACACCGCATATGGTGCACTCTCAGTACAATCTGCTCTGATGCCGCATAGT
TAAGCCAGCCCCGACACCCGCCAACACCCGCTGACGCGCCCTGACGGGCTTGTCTGCTCCCGGCATCCGC
TTACAGACAAGCTGTGACCGTCTCCGGGAGCTGCATGTGTCAGAGGTTTTCACCGTCATCACCGAAACGC
GCGAGACGAAAGGGCCTCGTGATACGCCTATTTTTATAGGTTAATGTCATGATAATAATGGTTTCTTAGA
CGTCAGGTGGCACTTTTCGGGGAAATGTGCGCGGAACCCCTATTTGTTTATTTTTCTAAATACATTCAAA
TATGTATCCGCTCATGAGACAATAACCCTGATAAATGCTTCAATAATATTGAAAAAGGAAGAGTATGAGT
ATTCAACATTTCCGTGTCGCCCTTATTCCCTTTTTTGCGGCATTTTGCCTTCCTGTTTTTGCTCACCCAG
AAACGCTGGTGAAAGTAAAAGATGCTGAAGATCAGTTGGGTGCACGAGTGGGTTACATCGAACTGGATCT
CAACAGCGGTAAGATCCTTGAGAGTTTTCGCCCCGAAGAACGTTTTCCAATGATGAGCACTTTTAAAGTT
CTGCTATGTGGCGCGGTATTATCCCGTATTGACGCCGGGCAAGAGCAACTCGGTCGCCGCATACACTATT
CTCAGAATGACTTGGTTGAGTACTCACCAGTCACAGAAAAGCATCTTACGGATGGCATGACAGTAAGAGA
ATTATGCAGTGCTGCCATAACCATGAGTGATAACACTGCGGCCAACTTACTTCTGACAACGATCGGAGGA
CCGAAGGAGCTAACCGCTTTTTTGCACAACATGGGGGATCATGTAACTCGCCTTGATCGTTGGGAACCGG
AGCTGAATGAAGCCATACCAAACGACGAGCGTGACACCACGATGCCTGTAGCAATGGCAACAACGTTGCG
CAAACTATTAACTGGCGAACTACTTACTCTAGCTTCCCGGCAACAATTAATAGACTGGATGGAGGCGGAT
AAAGTTGCAGGACCACTTCTGCGCTCGGTCCTTCCGGCTGGCTGGTTTATTGCTGATAAATCTGGAGCCG
GTGAGCGTGGGTCTCGCGGTATCATTGCAGCACTGGGGCCAGATGGTAAGCCCTCCCGTATCGTAGTTAT
CTACACGACGGGGAGTCAGGCAACTATGGATGAACGAAATAGACAGATCGCTGAGATAGGTGCCTCACTG
ATTAAGCATTGGTAACTGTCAGACCAAGTTTACTCATATATACTTTAGATTGATTTAAAACTTCATTTTT
AATTTAAAAGGATCTAGGTGAAGATCCTTTTTGATAATCTCATGACCAAAATCCCTTAACGTGAGTTTTC
GTTCCACTGAGCGTCAGACCCCGTAGAAAAGATCAAAGGATCTTCTTGAGATCCTTTTTTTCTGCGCGTA
ATCTGCTGCTTGCAAACAAAAAAACCACCGCTACCAGCGGTGGTTTGTTTGCCGGATCAAGAGCTACCAA
CTCTTTTTCCGAAGGTAACTGGCTTCAGCAGAGCGCAGATACCAAATACTGTTCTTCTAGTGTAGCCGTA
GTTAGGCCACCACTTCAAGAACTCTGTAGCACCGCCTACATACCTCGCTCTGCTAATCCTGTTACCAGTG
GCTGCTGCCAGTGGCGATAAGTCGTGTCTTACCGGGTTGGACTCAAGACGATAGTTACCGGATAAGGCGC
AGCGGTCGGGCTGAACGGGGGGTTCGTGCACACAGCCCAGCTTGGAGCGAACGACCTACACCGAACTGAG
ATACCTACAGCGTGAGCTATGAGAAAGCGCCACGCTTCCCGAAGGGAGAAAGGCGGACAGGTATCCGGTA
AGCGGCAGGGTCGGAACAGGAGAGCGCACGAGGGAGCTTCCAGGGGGAAACGCCTGGTATCTTTATAGTC
CTGTCGGGTTTCGCCACCTCTGACTTGAGCGTCGATTTTTGTGATGCTCGTCAGGGGGGCGGAGCCTATG
GAAAAACGCTAGCAACGCGGCCTTTTTACGGTTCCTGGCCTTTTGCTGGCCTTTTGCTCACATGTTCTTT
CCTGCGTTATCCCCTGATTCTGTGGATAACCGTATTACCGCCTTTGAGTGAGCTGATACCGCTCGCCGCA
GCCGAACGACCGAGCGCAGCGAGTCAGTGAGCGAGGAAGCGGAAGAGCGCCCAATACGCAAACCGCCTCT
CCCCGCGCGTTGGCCGATTCATTAATGCAGCTGGCACGACAGGTTTCCCGACTGGAAAGCGGGCAGTGAG
CGCAACGCAATTAATGTGAGTTAGCTCACTCATTAGGCACCCCAGGCTTTACACTTTATGCTTCCGGCTC
GTATGTTGTGTGGAATTGTGAGCGGATAACAATTTCACACAGGAAACAGCTATGACCATGATTACGCCAA
GCTTGCATGCCTGCAGGTCCCC
Features (pLannotate 1.2.2; 17 found; start..end, strand, type, name):
    535..875     +  promoter       CaMV 35S promoter: strong constitutive promoter from cauliflower mosaic virus
    897..921     +  protein_bind   attB1: mutant version of attB; recombination site for the Gateway® BP reaction BP Clonase™
    933..953     +  RBS            RBS: efficient ribosome binding site from bacteriophage T7 gene 10 (Olins and Rangwala, 1989)
   1005..1949    +  CDS            C3H23_ARATH: Experimental evidence at transcript level: Swiss-Prot protein existence level 2. From Arabidopsis thaliana (Mouse-ear cress).
   1995..2702    +  CDS            mCherry: mCherry is a basic (constitutively fluorescent) red fluorescent protein published in 2004, derived from Discosoma sp.. It is reported to be a very rapidly-maturing monomer with low acid sensitivity.
   2731..2983    +  terminator     NOS terminator: nopaline synthase terminator and poly(A) signal
   3036..3193    +  CDS            lacZα (fragment): LacZα fragment of β-galactosidase; lacZ fragment
   3199..3298    -  misc_feature   bom (fragment): basis of mobility region from pBR322
   3400..3435    -  CDS            rop (fragment): Rop protein, which maintains plasmids at low copy number; rop
   3530..3634    +  promoter       AmpR promoter: bla
   3635..4495    +  CDS            AmpR: β-lactamase; bla; confers resistance to ampicillin, carbenicillin, and related antibiotics
   4666..5254    +  rep_origin     ori: high-copy-number ColE1/pMB1/pBR322/pUC origin of replication
   5437..5529    +  CDS            lacI (fragment): lac repressor; lacI; The lac repressor binds to the lac operator to inhibit transcription in E. coli. This inhibition can be relieved by adding lactose or isopropyl-β-D-thiogalactopyranoside (IPTG).
   5542..5563    +  protein_bind   CAP binding site: CAP binding activates transcription in the presence of cAMP. E. coli catabolite activator protein
   5578..5608    +  promoter       lac promoter: promoter for the E. coli lac operon
   5616..5632    +  protein_bind   lac operator: The lac repressor binds to the lac operator to inhibit transcription in E. coli. This inhibition can be relieved by adding lactose or isopropyl-β-D-thiogalactopyranoside (IPTG). lac repressor encoded by lacI
   5669..5689    -  misc_feature   MCS (fragment): pUC18/19 multiple cloning site
