[The description below was written by a language model from this plasmid's Addgene catalogue record and pLannotate feature annotations shown in this document.]
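Description:
pUC19/CF-mChe is a small plant expression plasmid (about 5.7 kb) built on the pUC19 cloning backbone and intended for transient expression of a red fluorescent marker of cytoplasmic foci in plant cells. It is propagated in E. coli as a high-copy plasmid through the ColE1/pUC-type origin and selected with ampicillin via the β-lactamase gene and its own promoter. Remnants of the pUC19 lac region (CAP site, lac promoter and operator, fragments of the multiple cloning site and lacZα) flank the inserted cassette, together with short annotated fragments of lacI, bom and rop. The feature table shows no T-DNA borders or plant selectable marker, which fits a vector delivered directly for transient assays rather than a binary vector for stable transformation.

The payload is a single expression cassette in which the strong constitutive CaMV 35S promoter drives a fusion reading frame terminated by the NOS terminator and polyadenylation signal. The upstream coding sequence is Arabidopsis thaliana TANDEM ZINC FINGER PROTEIN 1 (AtTZF1, annotated as C3H23_ARATH), placed N-terminal to mCherry, a monomeric, rapidly maturing red fluorescent protein. The AtTZF1 portion directs the fusion to cytoplasmic foci, so mCherry labels these structures. Between the promoter and the coding region lie an attB1 Gateway recombination site and a T7 gene 10 ribosome binding site, probably carried over from an earlier cloning step, although the record lists the cloning method as unknown. The plasmid belongs to a toolbox of fluorescent fusion vectors for protein localization and BiFC analyses in plants, where it would serve as a co-expressed compartment reference marker.
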