Addgene plasmid #183166: pUC19/CF-mChe
Purpose: Construct for transient expression of cytoplasmic foci-targeted mCherry in plants.
Depositing lab: Yao-Guang Liu & Qinlong Zhu. Depositing organization: South China Agricultural University (SCAU). Publication: All-in-one: A Robust Fluorescent Fusion Protein Vector Toolbox for Protein Localization and BiFC Analyses in Plants. Han J, Ma K, Li H, Su J, Zhou L, Tang J, Zhang S, Hou Y, Chen L, Liu YG, Zhu Q. Plant Biotechnol J. 2022 Feb 18. doi: 10.1111/pbi.13790. PubMed 35179286.
Backbone
  Vector backbone: pUC19
  Vector type: Plant Expression
Growth in bacteria
  Bacterial resistance: Ampicillin, 100 μg/mL
  Growth temperature: 37°C
  Growth strain: DH5alpha
  Copy number: High Copy
Gene/Insert
  Gene/Insert name: CF-mCherry (alt name: cytoplasmic foci-targeted mCherry)
  Species: Synthetic
  Tag / fusion protein: AtTZF1, A. thaliana TANDEM ZINC FINGER PROTEIN 1 (N terminal on insert)
  Cloning method: Unknown
Terms and licenses: Academic/Nonprofit Terms; Industry Terms: Not Available to Industry
How to cite: pUC19/CF-mChe was a gift from Yao-Guang Liu & Qinlong Zhu (Addgene plasmid # 183166 ; http://n2t.net/addgene:183166 ; RRID:Addgene_183166)
